Addgene plasmid #171504: pX330A-Blimp1-L1-#2
Purpose: deletion of a genomic locus in Blimp1(Prdm1) gene
Depositing lab: Hans Schöler. Depositing organization: Max Planck Institute for Molecular Biomedicine. Publication: Residual pluripotency is required for inductive germ cell segregation. Aramaki S, Kagiwada S, Wu G, Obridge D, Adachi K, Kutejova E, Lickert H, Hubner K, Scholer HR. EMBO Rep. 2021 Aug 4;22(8):e52553. doi: 10.15252/embr.202152553. Epub 2021 Jun 22. PubMed 34156139.
Backbone
  Vector backbone: px330A
  Vector type: Mammalian Expression, CRISPR
Growth in bacteria
  Bacterial resistance: Ampicillin, 100 μg/mL
  Growth temperature: 37°C
  Growth strain: DH5alpha
  Copy number: High Copy
Gene/Insert
  Gene/Insert name: Blimp1 (alt name: Prdm1)
  gRNA/shRNA sequence: AAAGCCAGGGGTCTGGCGGC
  Species: M. musculus (mouse)
  Entrez Gene: Prdm1 (a.k.a. Blimp-1, Blimp1, PRDI-BF1, ZNFPR1A1, b2b1765Clo)
  Cloning method: Restriction Enzyme; 5′ cloning site unknown (unknown if destroyed); 3′ cloning site unknown (unknown if destroyed)
  Sequencing primers: 5′ unknown
Terms and licenses: Academic/Nonprofit Terms; Industry Terms: Not Available to Industry
How to cite: pX330A-Blimp1-L1-#2 was a gift from Hans Schöler (Addgene plasmid # 171504 ; http://n2t.net/addgene:171504 ; RRID:Addgene_171504)
