[The description below was written by a language model from this plasmid's Addgene catalogue record and pLannotate feature annotations shown in this document.]
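Description:
pX330A-Blimp1-L1-#2 is an all-in-one CRISPR/Cas9 plasmid for mammalian cells, built on the pX330A backbone and designed to help delete a genomic locus within the mouse Blimp1 (Prdm1) gene. It is propagated in E. coli as a high-copy plasmid through a ColE1/pUC-type origin, with ampicillin selection provided by the β-lactamase gene. An f1 phage origin is also present, along with short remnants of pBR322 bom and rop sequences.

The human U6 RNA polymerase III promoter drives a single guide RNA, made up of a Prdm1-targeting spacer fused to the Streptococcus pyogenes gRNA scaffold. A second, partial scaffold fragment lies just downstream. Cas9 is expressed from a hybrid CBh-type promoter (CMV enhancer, chicken β-actin promoter and a hybrid CBA/MVM intron). The annotation tool splits the nuclease into contiguous N- and C-terminal portions, which together appear to form one continuous S. pyogenes Cas9 reading frame. This frame ends in a nucleoplasmin nuclear localization signal and is followed by the bGH polyadenylation signal.

The sequence also contains a separate marker cassette that the catalogue fields do not mention. An EF-1α core promoter with an HTLV-1 LTR fragment drives copGFP, followed by puromycin N-acetyltransferase, a partial WPRE and an SV40 poly(A) signal. This cassette should allow transfected cells to be identified by fluorescence or enriched with puromycin, although how the two coding regions are linked is not annotated. A single AAV2 ITR is present, which is not enough for AAV packaging, so delivery would be by transfection. The "L1-#2" name suggests this is one of a set of guides, and deleting a locus typically needs cuts on both sides of it, but the record does not state which partner constructs are used.
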