Features (pLannotate 1.2.2; 24 found; start..end, strand, type, name):
    163..390     +  intron         hybrid intron: hybrid between chicken β-actin (CBA) and minute virus of mice (MMV) introns (Gray et al., 2011)
    528..2129    +  CDS            Cas9(N): N-terminal portion of Streptococcus pyogenes Cas9 (Zetsche et al., 2015)
   2130..4628    +  CDS            Cas9(C): C-terminal portion of Streptococcus pyogenes Cas9 (Zetsche et al., 2015)
   4629..4676    +  CDS            nucleoplasmin NLS: bipartite nuclear localization signal from nucleoplasmin
   4710..4821    +  polyA_signal   bGH poly(A) signal: bovine growth hormone polyadenylation signal
   4926..5066    +  repeat_region  AAV2 ITR: inverted terminal repeat of adeno-associated virus serotype 2 inverted
   5211..5422    +  promoter       EF-1α core promoter: core promoter for human elongation factor EF-1α
   5435..5703    +  LTR            5' LTR (truncated): truncated 5' long terminal repeat (LTR) from human T-cell leukemia virus (HTLV) type 1
   5760..6424    +  CDS            CopGFP (fragment): green fluorescent protein 2 from Pontellina plumata, also known as ppluGFP2 (Shagin et al., 2004)
   6548..7147    +  CDS            PuroR: puromycin N-acetyltransferase; pac from Streptomyces alboniger; confers resistance to puromycin
   7148..7254    +  misc_feature   WPRE (fragment): woodchuck hepatitis virus posttranscriptional regulatory element
   7263..7384    +  polyA_signal   SV40 poly(A) signal: SV40 polyadenylation signal
   7465..7516    -  misc_feature   bom (fragment): basis of mobility region from pBR322
   7535..7990    +  rep_origin     f1 ori (sequence partly withheld): f1 bacteriophage origin of replication; arrow indicates direction of (+) strand synthesis
   7991..8040    -  misc_feature   bom (fragment): basis of mobility region from pBR322
   8142..8177    -  CDS            rop (fragment): Rop protein, which maintains plasmids at low copy number; rop
   8272..8376    +  promoter       AmpR promoter: bla
   8377..9237    +  CDS            AmpR: β-lactamase; bla; confers resistance to ampicillin, carbenicillin, and related antibiotics
   9408..9996    +  rep_origin     ori: high-copy-number ColE1/pMB1/pBR322/pUC origin of replication
  10058..10298   +  promoter       U6 promoter: RNA polymerase III promoter for human U6 snRNA
  10328..10403   +  misc_RNA       gRNA scaffold: guide RNA scaffold for the Streptococcus pyogenes CRISPR/Cas9 system
  10410..10453   +  misc_RNA       gRNA scaffold (fragment): guide RNA scaffold for the Streptococcus pyogenes CRISPR/Cas9 system
  10500..10785   +  enhancer       CMV enhancer: human cytomegalovirus immediate early enhancer; contains an 18-bp deletion relative to the standard CMV enhancer
  10787..162     +  promoter       chicken β-actin promoter (across the origin): No description available
>Addgene plasmid #171504 | pX330A-Blimp1-L1-#2 | addgene full sequence | sequence record 337830 | Addgene NGS Result
GGGGGGCGCGCGCCRGGSGGGGGGGGGGGGGGGGGGGGGSGGGGSGGGGSGAGGCGGAGAGGTGCGGCGG
CAGCCAATCAGAGCGGCGCGCTCCGAAAGTTTCCTTTTATGGCGAGGCGGCGGCGGCGGCGGCCCTATAA
AAAGCGAAGCGCGCGGCGGGCGGGAGTCGCTGCGCGCTGCCTTCGCCCCGTGCCCCGCTCCGCCGCCGCC
TCGCGCCGCCCGCCCCGGCTCTGACTGACCGCGTTACTCCCACAGGTGAGCGGGCGGGACGGCCCTTCTC
CTCCGGGCTGTAATTAGCTGAGCAAGAGGTAAGGGTTTAAGGGATGGTTGGTTGGTGGGGTATTAATGTT
TAATTACCTGGAGCACCTGCCTGAAATCACTTTTTTTCAGGTTGGACCGGTGCCACCATGGACTATAAGG
ACCACGACGGAGACTACAAGGATCATGATATTGATTACAAAGACGATGACGATAAGATGGCCCCAAAGAA
GAAGCGGAAGGTCGGTATCCACGGAGTCCCAGCAGCCGACAAGAAGTACAGCATCGGCCTGGACATCGGC
ACCAACTCTGTGGGCTGGGCCGTGATCACCGACGAGTACAAGGTGCCCAGCAAGAAATTCAAGGTGCTGG
GCAACACCGACCGGCACAGCATCAAGAAGAACCTGATCGGAGCCCTGCTGTTCGACAGCGGCGAAACAGC
CGAGGCCACCCGGCTGAAGAGAACCGCCAGAAGAAGATACACCAGACGGAAGAACCGGATCTGCTATCTG
CAAGAGATCTTCAGCAACGAGATGGCCAAGGTGGACGACAGCTTCTTCCACAGACTGGAAGAGTCCTTCC
TGGTGGAAGAGGATAAGAAGCACGAGCGGCACCCCATCTTCGGCAACATCGTGGACGAGGTGGCCTACCA
CGAGAAGTACCCCACCATCTACCACCTGAGAAAGAAACTGGTGGACAGCACCGACAAGGCCGACCTGCGG
CTGATCTATCTGGCCCTGGCCCACATGATCAAGTTCCGGGGCCACTTCCTGATCGAGGGCGACCTGAACC
CCGACAACAGCGACGTGGACAAGCTGTTCATCCAGCTGGTGCAGACCTACAACCAGCTGTTCGAGGAAAA
CCCCATCAACGCCAGCGGCGTGGACGCCAAGGCCATCCTGTCTGCCAGACTGAGCAAGAGCAGACGGCTG
GAAAATCTGATCGCCCAGCTGCCCGGCGAGAAGAAGAATGGCCTGTTCGGAAACCTGATTGCCCTGAGCC
TGGGCCTGACCCCCAACTTCAAGAGCAACTTCGACCTGGCCGAGGATGCCAAACTGCAGCTGAGCAAGGA
CACCTACGACGACGACCTGGACAACCTGCTGGCCCAGATCGGCGACCAGTACGCCGACCTGTTTCTGGCC
GCCAAGAACCTGTCCGACGCCATCCTGCTGAGCGACATCCTGAGAGTGAACACCGAGATCACCAAGGCCC
CCCTGAGCGCCTCTATGATCAAGAGATACGACGAGCACCACCAGGACCTGACCCTGCTGAAAGCTCTCGT
GCGGCAGCAGCTGCCTGAGAAGTACAAAGAGATTTTCTTCGACCAGAGCAAGAACGGCTACGCCGGCTAC
ATTGACGGCGGAGCCAGCCAGGAAGAGTTCTACAAGTTCATCAAGCCCATCCTGGAAAAGATGGACGGCA
CCGAGGAACTGCTCGTGAAGCTGAACAGAGAGGACCTGCTGCGGAAGCAGCGGACCTTCGACAACGGCAG
CATCCCCCACCAGATCCACCTGGGAGAGCTGCACGCCATTCTGCGGCGGCAGGAAGATTTTTACCCATTC
CTGAAGGACAACCGGGAAAAGATCGAGAAGATCCTGACCTTCCGCATCCCCTACTACGTGGGCCCTCTGG
CCAGGGGAAACAGCAGATTCGCCTGGATGACCAGAAAGAGCGAGGAAACCATCACCCCCTGGAACTTCGA
GGAAGTGGTGGACAAGGGCGCTTCCGCCCAGAGCTTCATCGAGCGGATGACCAACTTCGATAAGAACCTG
CCCAACGAGAAGGTGCTGCCCAAGCACAGCCTGCTGTACGAGTACTTCACCGTGTATAACGAGCTGACCA
AAGTGAAATACGTGACCGAGGGAATGAGAAAGCCCGCCTTCCTGAGCGGCGAGCAGAAAAAGGCCATCGT
GGACCTGCTGTTCAAGACCAACCGGAAAGTGACCGTGAAGCAGCTGAAAGAGGACTACTTCAAGAAAATC
GAGTGCTTCGACTCCGTGGAAATCTCCGGCGTGGAAGATCGGTTCAACGCCTCCCTGGGCACATACCACG
ATCTGCTGAAAATTATCAAGGACAAGGACTTCCTGGACAATGAGGAAAACGAGGACATTCTGGAAGATAT
CGTGCTGACCCTGACACTGTTTGAGGACAGAGAGATGATCGAGGAACGGCTGAAAACCTATGCCCACCTG
TTCGACGACAAAGTGATGAAGCAGCTGAAGCGGCGGAGATACACCGGCTGGGGCAGGCTGAGCCGGAAGC
TGATCAACGGCATCCGGGACAAGCAGTCCGGCAAGACAATCCTGGATTTCCTGAAGTCCGACGGCTTCGC
CAACAGAAACTTCATGCAGCTGATCCACGACGACAGCCTGACCTTTAAAGAGGACATCCAGAAAGCCCAG
GTGTCCGGCCAGGGCGATAGCCTGCACGAGCACATTGCCAATCTGGCCGGCAGCCCCGCCATTAAGAAGG
GCATCCTGCAGACAGTGAAGGTGGTGGACGAGCTCGTGAAAGTGATGGGCCGGCACAAGCCCGAGAACAT
CGTGATCGAAATGGCCAGAGAGAACCAGACCACCCAGAAGGGACAGAAGAACAGCCGCGAGAGAATGAAG
CGGATCGAAGAGGGCATCAAAGAGCTGGGCAGCCAGATCCTGAAAGAACACCCCGTGGAAAACACCCAGC
TGCAGAACGAGAAGCTGTACCTGTACTACCTGCAGAATGGGCGGGATATGTACGTGGACCAGGAACTGGA
CATCAACCGGCTGTCCGACTACGATGTGGACCATATCGTGCCTCAGAGCTTTCTGAAGGACGACTCCATC
GACAACAAGGTGCTGACCAGAAGCGACAAGAACCGGGGCAAGAGCGACAACGTGCCCTCCGAAGAGGTCG
TGAAGAAGATGAAGAACTACTGGCGGCAGCTGCTGAACGCCAAGCTGATTACCCAGAGAAAGTTCGACAA
TCTGACCAAGGCCGAGAGAGGCGGCCTGAGCGAACTGGATAAGGCCGGCTTCATCAAGAGACAGCTGGTG
GAAACCCGGCAGATCACAAAGCACGTGGCACAGATCCTGGACTCCCGGATGAACACTAAGTACGACGAGA
ATGACAAGCTGATCCGGGAAGTGAAAGTGATCACCCTGAAGTCCAAGCTGGTGTCCGATTTCCGGAAGGA
TTTCCAGTTTTACAAAGTGCGCGAGATCAACAACTACCACCACGCCCACGACGCCTACCTGAACGCCGTC
GTGGGAACCGCCCTGATCAAAAAGTACCCTAAGCTGGAAAGCGAGTTCGTGTACGGCGACTACAAGGTGT
ACGACGTGCGGAAGATGATCGCCAAGAGCGAGCAGGAAATCGGCAAGGCTACCGCCAAGTACTTCTTCTA
CAGCAACATCATGAACTTTTTCAAGACCGAGATTACCCTGGCCAACGGCGAGATCCGGAAGCGGCCTCTG
ATCGAGACAAACGGCGAAACCGGGGAGATCGTGTGGGATAAGGGCCGGGATTTTGCCACCGTGCGGAAAG
TGCTGAGCATGCCCCAAGTGAATATCGTGAAAAAGACCGAGGTGCAGACAGGCGGCTTCAGCAAAGAGTC
TATCCTGCCCAAGAGGAACAGCGATAAGCTGATCGCCAGAAAGAAGGACTGGGACCCTAAGAAGTACGGC
GGCTTCGACAGCCCCACCGTGGCCTATTCTGTGCTGGTGGTGGCCAAAGTGGAAAAGGGCAAGTCCAAGA
AACTGAAGAGTGTGAAAGAGCTGCTGGGGATCACCATCATGGAAAGAAGCAGCTTCGAGAAGAATCCCAT
CGACTTTCTGGAAGCCAAGGGCTACAAAGAAGTGAAAAAGGACCTGATCATCAAGCTGCCTAAGTACTCC
CTGTTCGAGCTGGAAAACGGCCGGAAGAGAATGCTGGCCTCTGCCGGCGAACTGCAGAAGGGAAACGAAC
TGGCCCTGCCCTCCAAATATGTGAACTTCCTGTACCTGGCCAGCCACTATGAGAAGCTGAAGGGCTCCCC
CGAGGATAATGAGCAGAAACAGCTGTTTGTGGAACAGCACAAGCACTACCTGGACGAGATCATCGAGCAG
ATCAGCGAGTTCTCCAAGAGAGTGATCCTGGCCGACGCTAATCTGGACAAAGTGCTGTCCGCCTACAACA
AGCACCGGGATAAGCCCATCAGAGAGCAGGCCGAGAATATCATCCACCTGTTTACCCTGACCAATCTGGG
AGCCCCTGCCGCCTTCAAGTACTTTGACACCACCATCGACCGGAAGAGGTACACCAGCACCAAAGAGGTG
CTGGACGCCACCCTGATCCACCAGAGCATCACCGGCCTGTACGAGACACGGATCGACCTGTCTCAGCTGG
GAGGCGACAAAAGGCCGGCGGCCACGAAAAAGGCCGGCCAGGCAAAAAAGAAAAAGTAAGAATTCCTAGA
GCTCGCTGATCAGCCTCGACTGTGCCTTCTAGTTGCCAGCCATCTGTTGTTTGCCCCTCCCCCGTGCCTT
CCTTGACCCTGGAAGGTGCCACTCCCACTGTCCTTTCCTAATAAAATGAGGAAATTGCATCGCATTGTCT
GAGTAGGTGTCATTCTATTCTGGGGGGTGGGGTGGGGCAGGACAGCAAGGGGGAGGATTGGGAAGAGAAT
AGCAGGCATGCTGGGGAGCGGCCGCAGGAACCCCTAGTGATGGAGTTGGCCACTCCCTCTCTGCGCGCTC
GCTCGCTCACTGAGGCCGGGCGACCAAAGGTCGCCCGACGCCCGGGCTTTGCCCGGGCGGCCTCAGTGAG
CGAGCGAGCGCGCAGCTGCCTGCAGGAAAGAGCCCACAACCCCTCACTTGGTGGGCCAGTCCTCTGATAG
ACTGTGTCCCCTGGATACCCGTATTCTAGAGCTAGCGAATTCGAATTTAAATCGGATCCGCGGCCGCGAA
GGATCTGCGATCGCTCCGGTGCCCGTCAGTGGGCAGAGCGCACATCGCCCACAGTCCCCGAGAAGTTGGG
GGGAGGGGTCGGCAATTGAACGGGTGCCTAGAGAAGGTGGCGCGGGGTAAACTGGGAAAGTGATGTCGTG
TACTGGCTCCGCCTTTTTCCCGAGGGTGGGGGAGAACCGTATATAAGTGCAGTAGTCGCCGTGAACGTTC
TTTTTCGCAACGGGTTTGCCGCCAGAACACAGCTGAAGCTTCGAGGGGCTCGCATCTCTCCTTCACGCGC
CCGCCGCCCTACCTGAGGCCGCCATCCACGCCGGTTGAGTCGCGTTCTGCCGCCTCCCGCCTGTGGTGCC
TCCTGAACTGCGTCCGCCGTCTAGGTAAGTTTAAAGCTCAGGTCGAGACCGGGCCTTTGTCCGGCGCTCC
CTTGGAGCCTACCTAGACTCAGCCGGCTCTCCACGCTTTGCCTGACCCTGCTTGCTCAACTCTACGTCTT
TGTTTCGTTTTCTGTTCTGCGCCGTTACAGATCCAAGCTGTGACCGGCGCCTACGCTAGACGCCACCATG
GAGAGCGACGAGAGCGGCCTGCCCGCCATGGAGATCGAGTGCCGCATCACCGGCACCCTGAACGGCGTGG
AGTTCGAGCTGGTGGGCGGCGGAGAGGGCACCCCCAAGCAGGGCCGCATGACCAACAAGATGAAGAGCAC
CAAAGGCGCCCTGACCTTCAGCCCCTACCTGCTGAGCCACGTGATGGGCTACGGCTTCTACCACTTCGGC
ACCTACCCCAGCGGCTACGAGAACCCCTTCCTGCACGCCATCAACAACGGCGGCTACACCAACACCCGCA
TCGAGAAGTACGAGGACGGCGGCGTGCTGCACGTGAGCTTCAGCTACCGCTACGAGGCCGGCCGCGTGAT
CGGCGACTTCAAGGTGGTGGGCACCGGCTTCCCCGAGGACAGCGTGATCTTCACCGACAAGATCATCCGC
AGCAACGCCACCGTGGAGCACCTGCACCCCATGGGCGATAACGTGCTGGTGGGCAGCTTCGCCCGCACCT
TCAGCCTGCGCGACGGCGGCTACTACAGCTTCGTGGTGGACAGCCACATGCACTTCAAGAGCGCCATCCA
CCCCAGCATCCTGCAGAACGGGGGCCCCATGTTCGCCTTCCGCCGCGTGGAGGAGCTGCACAGCAACACC
GAGCTGGGCATCGTGGAGTACCAGCACGCCTTCAAGACCCCCATCGCCTTCGCCAGATCCCGCGCTCAGT
CGTCCAATTCTGCCGTGGACGGCACCGCCGGACCCGGCTCCACCGGATCTCGCGAGGGCAGAGGAAGTCT
TCTAACATGCGGTGACGTGGAGGAGAATCCCGGCCCTATGACCGAGTACAAGCCCACGGTGCGCCTCGCC
ACCCGCGACGACGTCCCCAGGGCCGTACGCACCCTCGCCGCCGCGTTCGCCGACTACCCCGCCACGCGCC
ACACCGTCGATCCGGACCGCCACATCGAGCGGGTCACCGAGCTGCAAGAACTCTTCCTCACGCGCGTCGG
GCTCGACATCGGCAAGGTGTGGGTCGCGGACGACGGCGCCGCGGTGGCGGTCTGGACCACGCCGGAGAGC
GTCGAAGCGGGGGCGGTGTTCGCCGAGATCGGCCCGCGCATGGCCGAGTTGAGCGGTTCCCGGCTGGCCG
CGCAGCAACAGATGGAAGGCCTCCTGGCGCCGCACCGGCCCAAGGAGCCCGCGTGGTTCCTGGCCACCGT
CGGCGTCTCGCCCGACCACCAGGGCAAGGGTCTGGGCAGCGCCGTCGTGCTCCCCGGAGTGGAGGCGGCC
GAGCGCGCCGGGGTGCCCGCCTTCCTGGAGACCTCCGCGCCCCGCAACCTCCCCTTCTACGAGCGGCTCG
GCTTCACCGTCACCGCCGACGTCGAGGTGCCCGAAGGACCGCGCACCTGGTGCATGACCCGCAAGCCCGG
TGCCTGAAATCAACCTCTGGATTACAAAATTTGTGAAAGATTGACTGGTATTCTTAACTATGTTGCTCCT
TTTACGCTATGTGGATACGCTGCTTTAATGCCTTTGTATCATGCGTTAACTAAACTTGTTTATTGCAGCT
TATAATGGTTACAAATAAAGCAATAGCATCACAAATTTCACAAATAAAGCATTTTTTTCACTGCATTCTA
GTTGTGGTTTGTCCAAACTCATCAATGTATCTTATCATGTCTGGAATTGACTCAAATGATGTCAATTAGT
CTATCAGAAGCTCATCTGGTCTCCCTTCCGGGCCTGCAGGGGCGCCTGATGCGGTATTTTCTCCTTACGC
ATCTGTGCGGTATTTCACACCGCATA
[95 nt withheld, positions 7517-7611]
T
[46 nt withheld, positions 7613-7658]
C
[141 nt withheld, positions 7660-7800]
CCTTTGACGTTGGAGTCCACGTTCTTT
[37 nt withheld, positions 7828-7864]
ACTCTATCTCGGGCTATTCTTTTGATTTATAAGGGATTTTGCCGATTTCGGTCTATTGGTTAAAAAATGA
GCTGATTTAACAAAAATTTAACGCGAATTTTAACAAAATATTAACGTTTACAATTTTATGGTGCACTCTC
AGTACAATCTGCTCTGATGCCGCATAGTTAAGCCAGCCCCGACACCCGCCAACACCCGCTGACGCGCCCT
GACGGGCTTGTCTGCTCCCGGCATCCGCTTACAGACAAGCTGTGACCGTCTCCGGGAGCTGCATGTGTCA
GAGGTTTTCACCGTCATCACCGAAACGCGCGAGACGAAAGGGCCTCGTGATACGCCTATTTTTATAGGTT
AATGTCATGATAATAATGGTTTCTTAGACGTCAGGTGGCACTTTTCGGGGAAATGTGCGCGGAACCCCTA
TTTGTTTATTTTTCTAAATACATTCAAATATGTATCCGCTCATGAGACAATAACCCTGATAAATGCTTCA
ATAATATTGAAAAAGGAAGAGTATGAGTATTCAACATTTCCGTGTCGCCCTTATTCCCTTTTTTGCGGCA
TTTTGCCTTCCTGTTTTTGCTCACCCAGAAACGCTGGTGAAAGTAAAAGATGCTGAAGATCAGTTGGGTG
CACGAGTGGGTTACATCGAACTGGATCTCAACAGCGGTAAGATCCTTGAGAGTTTTCGCCCCGAAGAACG
TTTTCCAATGATGAGCACTTTTAAAGTTCTGCTATGTGGCGCGGTATTATCCCGTATTGACGCCGGGCAA
GAGCAACTCGGTCGCCGCATACACTATTCTCAGAATGACTTGGTTGAGTACTCACCAGTCACAGAAAAGC
ATCTTACGGATGGCATGACAGTAAGAGAATTATGCAGTGCTGCCATAACCATGAGTGATAACACTGCGGC
CAACTTACTTCTGACAACGATCGGAGGACCGAAGGAGCTAACCGCTTTTTTGCACAACATGGGGGATCAT
GTAACTCGCCTTGATCGTTGGGAACCGGAGCTGAATGAAGCCATACCAAACGACGAGCGTGACACCACGA
TGCCTGTAGCAATGGCAACAACGTTGCGCAAACTATTAACTGGCGAACTACTTACTCTAGCTTCCCGGCA
ACAATTAATAGACTGGATGGAGGCGGATAAAGTTGCAGGACCACTTCTGCGCTCGGCCCTTCCGGCTGGC
TGGTTTATTGCTGATAAATCTGGAGCCGGTGAGCGTGGAAGCCGCGGTATCATTGCAGCACTGGGGCCAG
ATGGTAAGCCCTCCCGTATCGTAGTTATCTACACGACGGGGAGTCAGGCAACTATGGATGAACGAAATAG
ACAGATCGCTGAGATAGGTGCCTCACTGATTAAGCATTGGTAACTGTCAGACCAAGTTTACTCATATATA
CTTTAGATTGATTTAAAACTTCATTTTTAATTTAAAAGGATCTAGGTGAAGATCCTTTTTGATAATCTCA
TGACCAAAATCCCTTAACGTGAGTTTTCGTTCCACTGAGCGTCAGACCCCGTAGAAAAGATCAAAGGATC
TTCTTGAGATCCTTTTTTTCTGCGCGTAATCTGCTGCTTGCAAACAAAAAAACCACCGCTACCAGCGGTG
GTTTGTTTGCCGGATCAAGAGCTACCAACTCTTTTTCCGAAGGTAACTGGCTTCAGCAGAGCGCAGATAC
CAAATACTGTTCTTCTAGTGTAGCCGTAGTTAGGCCACCACTTCAAGAACTCTGTAGCACCGCCTACATA
CCTCGCTCTGCTAATCCTGTTACCAGTGGCTGCTGCCAGTGGCGATAAGTCGTGTCTTACCGGGTTGGAC
TCAAGACGATAGTTACCGGATAAGGCGCAGCGGTCGGGCTGAACGGGGGGTTCGTGCACACAGCCCAGCT
TGGAGCGAACGACCTACACCGAACTGAGATACCTACAGCGTGAGCTATGAGAAAGCGCCACGCTTCCCGA
AGGGAGAAAGGCGGACAGGTATCCGGTAAGCGGCAGGGTCGGAACAGGAGAGCGCACGAGGGAGCTTCCA
GGGGGAAACGCCTGGTATCTTTATAGTCCTGTCGGGTTTCGCCACCTCTGACTTGAGCGTCGATTTTTGT
GATGCTCGTCAGGGGGGCGGAGCCTATGGAAAAACGCCAGCAACGCGGCCTTTTTACGGTTCCTGGCCTT
TTGCTGGCCTTTTGCTCACATGTGAGGGCCTATTTCCCATGATTCCTTCATATTTGCATATACGATACAA
GGCTGTTAGAGAGATAATTGGAATTAATTTGACTGTAAACACAAAGATATTAGTACAAAATACGTGACGT
AGAAAGTAATAATTTCTTGGGTAGTTTGCAGTTTTAAAATTATGTTTTAAAATGGACTATCATATGCTTA
CCGTAACTTGAAAGTATTTCGATTTCTTGGCTTTATATATCTTGTGGAAAGGACGAAACACCGAAAGCCA
GGGGTCTGGCGGCGTTTTAGAGCTAGAAATAGCAAGTTAAAATAAGGCTAGTCCGTTATCAACTTGAAAA
AGTGGCACCGAGTCGGTGCTTTTTTGTTTTAGAGCTAGAAATAGCAAGTTAAAATAAGGCTAGTCCGTTT
TTAGCGCGTGCGCCAATTCTGCAGACAAATGGCTCTAGAGGTACCCGTTACATAACTTACGGTAAATGGC
CCGCCTGGCTGACCGCCCAACGACCCCCGCCCATTGACGTCAATAGTAACGCCAATAGGGACTTTCCATT
GACGTCAATGGGTGGAGTATTTACGGTAAACTGCCCACTTGGCAGTACATCAAGTGTATCATATGCCAAG
TACGCCCCCTATTGACGTCAATGACGGTAAATGGCCCGCCTGGCATTGTGCCCAGTACATGACCTTATGG
GACTTTCCTACTTGGCAGTACATCTACGTATTAGTCATCGCTATTACCATGGTCGAGGTGAGCCCCACGT
TCTGCTTCACTCTCCCCATCTCCCCCCCCTCCCCACCCCCAATTTTGTATTTATTTATTTTTTAATTATT
TTGTGCAGCGATGGGGGCGGGGGGGGGG
